Addgene plasmid #136460: pSico_U6-PLOD2 sgRNA5
Purpose: Expression of gRNA against human PLOD2
Depositing lab: Antonio Amelio. Depositing organization: University of North Carolina at Chapel Hill. Publication: Lysyl hydroxylase 2-induced collagen cross-link switching promotes metastasis in head and neck squamous cell carcinomas. Sato K, Parag-Sharma K, Terajima M, Musicant AM, Murphy RM, Ramsey MR, Hibi H, Yamauchi M, Amelio AL. Neoplasia. 2021 Jun 6;23(6):594-606. doi: 10.1016/j.neo.2021.05.014. PubMed 34107376.
Backbone
  Vector backbone: pSico
  Backbone size w/o insert (bp): 9580
  Total vector size (bp): 9600
  Modifications to backbone: mKate2-T2A-Bsd cassette included on backbone driven by CAGs promoter
  Vector type: Mammalian Expression, Lentiviral, CRISPR
  Selectable markers: Blasticidin
Growth in bacteria
  Bacterial resistance: Ampicillin, 100 μg/mL
  Growth temperature: 37°C
  Growth strain: NEB Stable
  Copy number: High Copy
Gene/Insert
  Gene/Insert name: gRNA against human PLOD2
  gRNA/shRNA sequence: AGCTGCGTTACGCGCCGCTC
  Species: H. sapiens (human), Synthetic
  Entrez Gene: PLOD2 (a.k.a. BRKS2, LH2, TLH)
  Cloning method: Restriction Enzyme; 5′ cloning site Esp3I (destroyed during cloning); 3′ cloning site Esp3I (destroyed during cloning)
  Sequencing primers: 5′ CCTCTGCTAACCATGTTCATGC; 3′ GATCTACCACATTTGTAGAG
Terms and licenses: Academic/Nonprofit Terms; Industry Terms: Not Available to Industry
How to cite: pSico_U6-PLOD2 sgRNA5 was a gift from Antonio Amelio (Addgene plasmid # 136460 ; http://n2t.net/addgene:136460 ; RRID:Addgene_136460)
