[The description below was written by a language model from this plasmid's Addgene catalogue record and pLannotate feature annotations shown in this document.]
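Description:
pSico_U6-PLOD2 sgRNA5 is a lentiviral CRISPR guide-expression plasmid of about 9.6 kb, built on the pSico backbone, that delivers a single guide RNA against human PLOD2 (lysyl hydroxylase 2) to mammalian cells. It is propagated in E. coli as a high-copy plasmid through a ColE1/pUC-type origin with ampicillin resistance. The transfer-vector portion has a CMV enhancer/promoter fused to a truncated HIV-1 5' LTR, so that the viral genomic RNA is transcribed in packaging cells. This is followed by the Ψ packaging signal, a gag fragment, the RRE for Rev-dependent export, the cPPT/CTS, a WPRE, and a truncated 3' LTR.

The 20-nt guide was inserted between Esp3I sites, which were destroyed during cloning, upstream of an S. pyogenes Cas9 guide scaffold that the annotation detects as a tracrRNA fragment. The construct name indicates a U6 promoter, although the feature table does not annotate one. No Cas9 coding sequence is annotated, so the nuclease must be supplied separately.

Downstream, a CAG-type promoter (CMV enhancer, chicken β-actin promoter and chimeric intron) drives mKate2 carrying three SV40 nuclear localization signals. According to the record, mKate2 is linked through T2A to a blasticidin resistance gene (annotated as bsr), so transduced cells show nuclear red fluorescence and can be selected with blasticidin. Two loxP sites inherited from pSico flank the guide scaffold and the reporter/selection cassette, which would in principle allow Cre-mediated excision, but the record describes no such use.

The stated purpose is expression of a gRNA against PLOD2. The associated study concerns collagen cross-linking and metastasis in head and neck squamous cell carcinoma.
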