Features (pLannotate 1.2.2; 31 found; start..end, strand, type, name):
      1..304     +  enhancer       CMV enhancer: human cytomegalovirus immediate early enhancer
    306..581     +  promoter       chicken β-actin promoter: No description available
    582..1598    +  intron         chimeric intron: chimera between introns from chicken β-actin and rabbit β-globin
   1663..1683    +  CDS            SV40 NLS: nuclear localization signal of SV40 (simian virus 40) large T antigen
   1687..1707    +  CDS            SV40 NLS: nuclear localization signal of SV40 (simian virus 40) large T antigen
   1711..1731    +  CDS            SV40 NLS: nuclear localization signal of SV40 (simian virus 40) large T antigen
   1747..2442    +  CDS            mKate2: mKate2 is a basic (constitutively fluorescent) red fluorescent protein published in 2009, derived from Entacmaea quadricolor. It is reported to be a rapidly-maturing monomer with moderate acid sensitivity.
   2497..2916    +  CDS            bsr: BSR_BACCE - Experimental evidence at protein level: Swiss-Prot protein existence level 1. Catalyzes the deamination of the cytosine moiety of the antibiotics blasticidin S, cytomycin and acetylblasticidin S. From Bacillus cereus.
   2922..3022    -  polyA_signal   SV40 poly(A) signal (fragment): SV40 polyadenylation signal
   3102..3170    -  CDS            large T antigen (fragment): large T antigen from SV40 (simian virus 40)
   3194..3227    +  protein_bind   loxP: Cre-mediated recombination occurs in the 8-bp core sequence (GCATACAT). Cre recombinase
   3260..3283    +  misc_feature   MCS (fragment): pBluescript multiple cloning site
   3283..3871    +  misc_feature   WPRE: woodchuck hepatitis virus posttranscriptional regulatory element
   3872..3891    +  misc_feature   MCS (fragment): pBluescript multiple cloning site
   3893..4393    +  CDS            nef (fragment): NEF_HV1LA - Experimental evidence at protein level: Swiss-Prot protein existence level 1. Extracellular Nef protein targets CD4(+) T-lymphocytes for apoptosis by interacting with CXCR4 surface receptors. From Human immunodeficiency virus type 1 group M subtype B (isolate Lai) (HIV-1).
   4400..4580    +  LTR            5' LTR (truncated): truncated 5' long terminal repeat (LTR) from HIV-1
   4642..5230    -  rep_origin     ori: high-copy-number ColE1/pMB1/pBR322/pUC origin of replication
   5401..6261    -  CDS            AmpR: β-lactamase; bla; confers resistance to ampicillin, carbenicillin, and related antibiotics
   6262..6366    -  promoter       AmpR promoter: bla
   6425..6477    -  misc_feature   bom (fragment): basis of mobility region from pBR322
   6632..7011    +  enhancer       CMV enhancer: human cytomegalovirus immediate early enhancer
   7012..7211    +  promoter       CMV promoter: human cytomegalovirus (CMV) immediate early promoter
   7229..7409    +  LTR            5' LTR (truncated): truncated 5' long terminal repeat (LTR) from HIV-1
   7456..7581    +  misc_feature   HIV-1 Ψ: packaging signal of human immunodeficiency virus type 1
   7565..7903    +  CDS            HIV-1 gag (fragment): gag protein from human immunodeficiency virus 1; gag
   8078..8311    +  misc_feature   RRE: The Rev response element (RRE) of HIV-1 allows for Rev-dependent mRNA export from the nucleus to the cytoplasm.
   8688..8788    +  CDS            Rev (fragment): human immunodeficiency virus 1 (HIV-1) Rev protein; rev; enhances nuclear export of unspliced and incompletely spliced viral mRNAs
   8838..8955    +  misc_feature   cPPT/CTS: central polypurine tract and central termination sequence of HIV-1
   9208..9241    +  protein_bind   loxP: Cre-mediated recombination occurs in the 8-bp core sequence (GCATACAT). Cre recombinase
   9367..9434    +  misc_RNA       tracrRNA (fragment): trans-activating CRISPR RNA for the Streptococcus pyogenes CRISPR/Cas9 system
   9524..9585    +  enhancer       CMV enhancer (fragment): human cytomegalovirus immediate early enhancer
>Addgene plasmid #136460 | pSico_U6-PLOD2 sgRNA5 | addgene full sequence | sequence record 271661 | Addgene Partial NGS Result
CGTTACATAACTTACGGTAAATGGCCCGCCTGGCTGACCGCCCAACGACCCCCGCCCATTGACGTCAATA
ATGACGTATGTTCCCATAGTAACGCCAATAGGGACTTTCCATTGACGTCAATGGGTGGAGTATTTACGGT
AAACTGCCCACTTGGCAGTACATCAAGTGTATCATATGCCAAGTACGCCCCCTATTGACGTCAATGACGG
TAAATGGCCCGCCTGGCATTATGCCCAGTACATGACCTTATGGGACTTTCCTACTTGGCAGTACATCTAC
GTATTAGTCATCGCTATTACCATGGTCGAGGTGAGCCCCACGTTCTGCTTCACTCTCCCCATCTCCCCCC
CCTCCCCACCCCCAATTTTGTATTTATTTATTTTTTAATTATTTTGTGCAGCGATGGGGGCGGGGGGGGG
GGGGGSGCGCGCCAGGCGGGGCGGGGCGGGGCGAGGGGCGGGGCGGGGCGAGGCGGAGAGGTGCGGCGGC
AGCCAATCAGAGCGGCGCGCTCCGAAAGTTTCCTTTTATGGCGAGGCGGCGGCGGCGGCGGCCCTATAAA
AAGCGAAGCGCGCGGCGGGCGGGAGTCGCTGCGCGCTGCCTTCGCCCCGTGCCCCGCTCCGCCGCCGCCT
CGCGCCGCCCGCCCCGGCTCTGACTGACCGCGTTACTCCCACAGGTGAGCGGGCGGGACGGCCCTTCTCC
TCCGGGCTGTAATTAGCGCTTGGTTTAATGACGGCTTGTTTCTTTTCTGTGGCTGCGTGAAAGCCTTGAG
GGGCTCCGGGAGGGCCCTTTGTGCGGGGGGAGCGGCTCGGGGGGTGCGTGCGTGTGTGTGTGCGTGGGGA
GCGCCGCGTGCGGCTCCGCGCTGCCCGGCGGCTGTGAGCGCTGCGGGCGCGGCGCGGGGCTTTGTGCGCT
CCGCAGTGTGCGCGAGGGGAGCGCGGCCGGGGGCGGTGCCCCGCGGTGCGGGGGGGGCTGCGAGGGGAAC
AAAGGCTGCGTGCGGGGTGTGTGCGTGGGGGGGTGAGCAGGGGGTGTGGGCGCGTCGGTCGGGCTGCAAC
CCCCCCTGCACCCCCCTCCCCGAGTTGCTGAGCACGGCCCGGCTTCGGGTGCGGGGCTCCGTACGGGGCG
TGGCGCGGGGCTCGCCGTGCCGGGCGGGGGGTGGCGGCAGGTGGGGGTGCCGGGCGGGGCGGGGCCGCCT
CGGGCCGGGGAGGGCTCGGGGGAGGGGCGCGGCGGCCCCCGGAGCGCCGGCGGCTGTCGAGGCGCGGCGA
GCCGCAGCCATTGCCTTTTATGGTAATCGTGCGAGAGGGCGCAGGGACTTCCTTTGTCCCAAATCTGTGC
GGAGCCGAAATCTGGGAGGCGCCGCCGCACCCCCTCTAGCGGGCGCGGGGCGAAGCGGTGCGGCGCCGGC
AGGAAGGAAATGGGCGGGGAGGGCCTTCGTGCGTCGCCGCGCCGCCGTCCCCTTCTCCCTCTCCAGCCTC
GGGGCTGTCCGCGGGGGGACGGCTGCCTTCGGGGGGGACGGGGCAGGGCGGGGTTCGGCTTCTGGCGTGT
GACCGGCGGCTCTAGAGCCTCTGCTAACCATGTTCATGCCTTCTTCTTTTTCCTACAGCTCCTGGGCAAC
GTGCTGGTTATTGTGCTGTCTCATCATTTTGGCAAAGAATTCCGCCACCATGCCAAAAAAGAAGAGAAAG
GTAGATCCAAAAAAGAAGAGAAAGGTAGATCCAAAAAAGAAGAGAAAGGTACACGTGTCAACGCGTATGG
TGAGCGAGCTGATTAAGGAGAACATGCACATGAAGCTGTACATGGAGGGCACCGTGAACAACCACCACTT
CAAGTGCACATCCGAGGGCGAAGGCAAGCCCTACGAGGGCACCCAGACCATGAGAATCAAGGCGGTCGAG
GGCGGCCCTCTCCCCTTCGCCTTCGACATCCTGGCTACCAGCTTCATGTACGGCAGCAAAACCTTCATCA
ACCACACCCAGGGCATCCCCGACTTCTTTAAGCAGTCCTTCCCCGAGGGCTTCACATGGGAGAGAGTCAC
CACATACGAAGACGGGGGCGTGCTGACCGCTACCCAGGACACCAGCCTCCAGGACGGCTGCCTCATCTAC
AACGTCAAGATCAGAGGGGTGAACTTCCCATCCAACGGCCCTGTGATGCAGAAGAAAACACTCGGCTGGG
AGGCCTCCACCGAGACCCTGTACCCCGCTGACGGCGGCCTGGAAGGCAGAGCCGACATGGCCCTGAAGCT
CGTGGGCGGGGGCCACCTGATCTGCAACTTGAAGACCACATACAGATCCAAGAAACCCGCTAAGAACCTC
AAGATGCCCGGCGTCTACTATGTGGACAGAAGACTGGAAAGAATCAAGGAGGCCGACAAAGAGACCTACG
TCGAGCAGCACGAGGTGGCTGTGGCCAGATACTGCGACCTCCCTAGCAAACTGGGGCACAGAGAGGGCAG
AGGAAGTCTTCTAACATGCGGTGACGTGGAGGAGAATCCCGGCCCTATGAAGACCTTCAACATCTCCCAG
CAGGATCTAGAATTAGTAGAAGTAGCGACAGAGAAGATTACAATGCTTTATGAGGATAATAAACATCATG
TGGGAGCGGCAATTCGTACGAAAACAGGAGAAATCATTTCGGCAGTACATATTGAAGCGTATATAGGACG
AGTAACTGTTTGTGCAGAAGCCATTGCGATTGGTAGTGCAGTTTCGAATGGACAAAAGGATTTTGACACG
ATTGTAGCTGTTAGACACCCTTATTCTGACGAAGTAGATAGAAGTATTCGAGTGGTAAGTCCTTGTGGTA
TGTGTAGGGAGTTGATTTCAGACTATGCACCAGATTGTTTTGTGTTAATAGAAATGAATGGCAAGTTAGT
CAAAACTACGATTGAAGAACTCATTCCACTCAAATATACCCGAAATTAATCGACATGATAAGATACATTG
ATGAGTTTGGACAAACCACAACTAGAATGCAGTGAAAAAAATGCTTTATTTGTGAAATTTGTGATGCTAT
TGCTTTATTTGTGAAATTTGTGATGCTATTGCTTTATTTGTAACCATTATAAGCTGCAATAAACAAGTTA
ACAACAACAATTGCATTCATTTTATGTTTCAGGTTCAGAGGGAGGTGTGGGAGGTTTTTTAAAGCAAGTA
AAACCTCTACAAATGTGGTAGATCGAATTCGTCGAGGGACCTAATAACTTCGTATAGCATACATTATACG
AAGTTATACATGTTTAAGGGTTCCGGTTCCACTAGGTACAATTCGATATCAAGCTTATCGATAATCAACC
TCTGGATTACAAAATTTGTGAAAGATTGACTGGTATTCTTAACTATGTTGCTCCTTTTACGCTATGTGGA
TACGCTGCTTTAATGCCTTTGTATCATGCTATTGCTTCCCGTATGGCTTTCATTTTCTCCTCCTTGTATA
AATCCTGGTTGCTGTCTCTTTATGAGGAGTTGTGGCCCGTTGTCAGGCAACGTGGCGTGGTGTGCACTGT
GTTTGCTGACGCAACCCCCACTGGTTGGGGCATTGCCACCACCTGTCAGCTCCTTTCCGGGACTTTCGCT
TTCCCCCTCCCTATTGCCACGGCGGAACTCATCGCCGCCTGCCTTGCCCGCTGCTGGACAGGGGCTCGGC
TGTTGGGCACTGACAATTCCGTGGTGTTGTCGGGGAAATCATCGTCCTTTCCTTGGCTGCTCGCCTGTGT
TGCCACCTGGATTCTGCGCGGGACGTCCTTCTGCTACGTCCCTTCGGCCCTCAATCCAGCGGACCTTCCT
TCCCGCGGCCTGCTGCCGGCTCTGCGGCCTCTTCCGCGTCTTCGCCTTCGCCCTCAGACGAGTCGGATCT
CCCTTTGGGCCGCCTCCCCGCATCGATACCGTCGACCTCGATCGAGACCTAGAAAAACATGGAGCAATCA
CAAGTAGCAATACAGCAGCTACCAATGCTGATTGTGCCTGGCTAGAAGCACAAGAGGAGGAGGAGGTGGG
TTTTCCAGTCACACCTCAGGTACCTTTAAGACCAATGACTTACAAGGCAGCTGTAGATCTTAGCCACTTT
TTAAAAGAAAAGGGGGGACTGGAAGGGCTAATTCACTCCCAACGAAGACAAGATATCCTTGATCTGTGGA
TCTACCACACACAAGGCTACTTCCCTGATTGGCAGAACTACACACCAGGGCCAGGGATCAGATATCCACT
GACCTTTGGATGGTGCTACAAGCTAGTACCAGTTGAGCAAGAGAAGGTAGAAGAAGCCAATGAAGGAGAG
AACACCCGCTTGTTACACCCTGTGAGCCTGCATGGGATGGATGACCCGGAGAGAGAAGTATTAGAGTGGA
GGTTTGACAGCCGCCTAGCATTTCATCACATGGCCCGAGAGCTGCATCCGGACTGTACTGGGTCTCTCTG
GTTAGACCAGATCTGAGCCTGGGAGCTCTCTGGCTAACTAGGGAACCCACTGCTTAAGCCTCAATAAAGC
TTGCCTTGAGTGCTTCAAGTAGTGTGTGCCCGTCTGTTGTGTGACTCTGGTAACTAGAGATCCCTCAGAC
CCTTTTAGTCAGTGTGGAAAATCTCTAGCAGCATGTGAGCAAAAGGCCAGCAAAAGGCCAGGAACCGTAA
AAAGGCCGCGTTGCTGGCGTTTTTCCATAGGCTCCGCCCCCCTGACGAGCATCACAAAAATCGACGCTCA
AGTCAGAGGTGGCGAAACCCGACAGGACTATAAAGATACCAGGCGTTTCCCCCTGGAAGCTCCCTCGTGC
GCTCTCCTGTTCCGACCCTGCCGCTTACCGGATACCTGTCCGCCTTTCTCCCTTCGGGAAGCGTGGCGCT
TTCTCATAGCTCACGCTGTAGGTATCTCAGTTCGGTGTAGGTCGTTCGCTCCAAGCTGGGCTGTGTGCAC
GAACCCCCCGTTCAGCCCGACCGCTGCGCCTTATCCGGTAACTATCGTCTTGAGTCCAACCCGGTAAGAC
ACGACTTATCGCCACTGGCAGCAGCCACTGGTAACAGGATTAGCAGAGCGAGGTATGTAGGCGGTGCTAC
AGAGTTCTTGAAGTGGTGGCCTAACTACGGCTACACTAGAAGAACAGTATTTGGTATCTGCGCTCTGCTG
AAGCCAGTTACCTTCGGAAAAAGAGTTGGTAGCTCTTGATCCGGCAAACAAACCACCGCTGGTAGCGGTG
GTTTTTTTGTTTGCAAGCAGCAGATTACGCGCAGAAAAAAAGGATCTCAAGAAGATCCTTTGATCTTTTC
TACGGGGTCTGACGCTCAGTGGAACGAAAACTCACGTTAAGGGATTTTGGTCATGAGATTATCAAAAAGG
ATCTTCACCTAGATCCTTTTAAATTAAAAATGAAGTTTTAAATCAATCTAAAGTATATATGAGTAAACTT
GGTCTGACAGTTACCAATGCTTAATCAGTGAGGCACCTATCTCAGCGATCTGTCTATTTCGTTCATCCAT
AGTTGCCTGACTCCCCGTCGTGTAGATAACTACGATACGGGAGGGCTTACCATCTGGCCCCAGTGCTGCA
ATGATACCGCGAGACCCACGCTCACCGGCTCCAGATTTATCAGCAATAAACCAGCCAGCCGGAAGGGCCG
AGCGCAGAAGTGGTCCTGCAACTTTATCCGCCTCCATCCAGTCTATTAATTGTTGCCGGGAAGCTAGAGT
AAGTAGTTCGCCAGTTAATAGTTTGCGCAACGTTGTTGCCATTGCTACAGGCATCGTGGTGTCACGCTCG
TCGTTTGGTATGGCTTCATTCAGCTCCGGTTCCCAACGATCAAGGCGAGTTACATGATCCCCCATGTTGT
GCAAAAAAGCGGTTAGCTCCTTCGGTCCTCCGATCGTTGTCAGAAGTAAGTTGGCCGCAGTGTTATCACT
CATGGTTATGGCAGCACTGCATAATTCTCTTACTGTCATGCCATCCGTAAGATGCTTTTCTGTGACTGGT
GAGTACTCAACCAAGTCATTCTGAGAATAGTGTATGCGGCGACCGAGTTGCTCTTGCCCGGCGTCAATAC
GGGATAATACCGCGCCACATAGCAGAACTTTAAAAGTGCTCATCATTGGAAAACGTTCTTCGGGGCGAAA
ACTCTCAAGGATCTTACCGCTGTTGAGATCCAGTTCGATGTAACCCACTCGTGCACCCAACTGATCTTCA
GCATCTTTTACTTTCACCAGCGTTTCTGGGTGAGCAAAAACAGGAAGGCAAAATGCCGCAAAAAAGGGAA
TAAGGGCGACACGGAAATGTTGAATACTCATACTCTTCCTTTTTCAATATTATTGAAGCATTTATCAGGG
TTATTGTCTCATGAGCGGATACATATTTGAATGTATTTAGAAAAATAAACAAATAGGGGTTCCGCGCACA
TTTCCCCGAAAAGTGCCACCTGACGTCGACGGATCGGGAGATCTCCCGATCCCCTATGGTGCACTCTCAG
TACAATCTGCTCTGATGCCGCATAGTTAAGCCAGTATCTGCTCCCTGCTTGTGTGTTGGAGGTCGCTGAG
TAGTGCGCGAGCAAAATTTAAGCTACAACAAGGCAAGGCTTGACCGACAATTGCATGAAGAATCTGCTTA
GGGTTAGGCGTTTTGCGCTGCTTCGCGATGTACGGGCCAGATATACGCGTTGACATTGATTATTGACTAG
TTATTAATAGTAATCAATTACGGGGTCATTAGTTCATAGCCCATATATGGAGTTCCGCGTTACATAACTT
ACGGTAAATGGCCCGCCTGGCTGACCGCCCAACGACCCCCGCCCATTGACGTCAATAATGACGTATGTTC
CCATAGTAACGCCAATAGGGACTTTCCATTGACGTCAATGGGTGGAGTATTTACGGTAAACTGCCCACTT
GGCAGTACATCAAGTGTATCATATGCCAAGTACGCCCCCTATTGACGTCAATGACGGTAAATGGCCCGCC
TGGCATTATGCCCAGTACATGACCTTATGGGACTTTCCTACTTGGCAGTACATCTACGTATTAGTCATCG
CTATTACCATGGTGATGCGGTTTTGGCAGTACATCAATGGGCGTGGATAGCGGTTTGACTCACGGGGATT
TCCAAGTCTCCACCCCATTGACGTCAATGGGAGTTTGTTTTGGCACCAAAATCAACGGGACTTTCCAAAA
TGTCGTAACAACTCCGCCCCATTGACGCAAATGGGCGGTAGGCGTGTACGGTGGGAGGTCTATATAAGCA
GCGCGTTTTGCCTGTACTGGGTCTCTCTGGTTAGACCAGATCTGAGCCTGGGAGCTCTCTGGCTAACTAG
GGAACCCACTGCTTAAGCCTCAATAAAGCTTGCCTTGAGTGCTTCAAGTAGTGTGTGCCCGTCTGTTGTG
TGACTCTGGTAACTAGAGATCCCTCAGACCCTTTTAGTCAGTGTGGAAAATCTCTAGCAGTGGCGCCCGA
ACAGGGACTTGAAAGCGAAAGGGAAACCAGAGGAGCTCTCTCGACGCAGGACTCGGCTTGCTGAAGCGCG
CACGGCAAGAGGCGAGGGGCGGCGACTGGTGAGTACGCCAAAAATTTTGACTAGCGGAGGCTAGAAGGAG
AGAGATGGGTGCGAGAGCGTCAGTATTAAGCGGGGGAGAATTAGATCGCGATGGGAAAAAATTCGGTTAA
GGCCAGGGGGAAAGAAAAAATATAAATTAAAACATATAGTATGGGCAAGCAGGGAGCTAGAACGATTCGC
AGTTAATCCTGGCCTGTTAGAAACATCAGAAGGCTGTAGACAAATACTGGGACAGCTACAACCATCCCTT
CAGACAGGATCAGAAGAACTTAGATCATTATATAATACAGTAGCAACCCTCTATTGTGTGCATCAAAGGA
TAGAGATAAAAGACACCAAGGAAGCTTTAGACAAGATAGAGGAAGAGCAAAACAAAAGTAAGACCACCGC
ACAGCAAGCGGCCGGCCGCTGATCTTCAGACCTGGAGGAGGAGATATGAGGGACAATTGGAGAAGTGAAT
TATATAAATATAAAGTAGTAAAAATTGAACCATTAGGAGTAGCACCCACCAAGGCAAAGAGAAGAGTGGT
GCAGAGAGAAAAAAGAGCAGTGGGAATAGGAGCTTTGTTCCTTGGGTTCTTGGGAGCAGCAGGAAGCACT
ATGGGCGCAGCGTCAATGACGCTGACGGTACAGGCCAGACAATTATTGTCTGGTATAGTGCAGCAGCAGA
ACAATTTGCTGAGGGCTATTGAGGCGCAACAGCATCTGTTGCAACTCACAGTCTGGGGCATCAAGCAGCT
CCAGGCAAGAATCCTGGCTGTGGAAAGATACCTAAAGGATCAACAGCTCCTGGGGATTTGGGGTTGCTCT
GGAAAACTCATTTGCACCACTGCTGTGCCTTGGAATGCTAGTTGGAGTAATAAATCTCTGGAACAGATTT
GGAATCACACGACCTGGATGGAGTGGGACAGAGAAATTAACAATTACACAAGCTTAATACACTCCTTAAT
TGAAGAATCGCAAAACCAGCAAGAAAAGAATGAACAAGAATTATTGGAATTAGATAAATGGGCAAGTTTG
TGGAATTGGTTTAACATAACAAATTGGCTGTGGTATATAAAATTATTCATAATGATAGTAGGAGGCTTGG
TAGGTTTAAGAATAGTTTTTGCTGTACTTTCTATAGTGAATAGAGTTAGGCAGGGATATTCACCATTATC
GTTTCAGACCCACCTCCCAACCCCGAGGGGACCCGACAGGCCCGAAGGAATAGAAGAAGAAGGTGGAGAG
AGAGACAGAGACAGATCCATTCGATTAGTGAACGGATCGGCACTGCGTGCGCCAATTCTGCAGACAAATG
GCAGTATTCATCCACAATTTTAAAAGAAAAGGGGGGATTGGGGGGTACAGTGCAGGGGAAAGAATAGTAG
ACATAATAGCAACAGACATACAAACTAAAGAATTACAAAAACAAATTACAAAAATTCAAAATTTTCGGGT
TTATTACAGGGACAGCAGAGATCCAGTTTGGTTAGTACCGGGCCCGCTCTAGAGATCCGACGCGCCATCT
CTAGGCCCGCGCCGGCCCCCTCGCACGGACTTGTGGGAGAAGCTCGGCTACTCCCCTGCCCCGGTTAATT
TGCATATAATATTTCCTAGTAACTATAGAGGCTTAATGTGCGATAAAAGACAGATAATCTGTTCTTTTTA
ATACTAGCTACATTTTACATGATAGGCTTGGATTTCTATAACTTCGTATAGCATACATTATACGAAGTTA
TAAACAGCACAAAAGGAAACTCACCCTAACTGTAAAGTAATTGTGTGTTTTGAGACTATAAGTATCCCTT
GGAGAACCACCTTGTTGGAGCTGCGTTACGCGCCGCTCGTTTAAGAGCTATGCTGGAAACAGCATAGCAA
GTTTAAATAAGGCTAGTCCGTTATCAACTTGAAAAAGTGGCACCGAGTCGGTGCTTTTTTTCTCGAGTAC
TAGGATCCATTAGGCGGCCGCGTGGATAACCGTATTACCGCCATGCATCCCGGGTGACTGACTGAGCGGC
CGCACTAGTTATTAATAGTAATCAATTACGGGGTCATTAGTTCATAGCCCATATATGGAGTTCCG
